Addgene plasmid #214641: pGL4_CRE-CMV-BC0490-luc2
Purpose: barcoded assay, cAMP/Ca2+ sensor
Depositing lab: Michael Wehr. Depositing organization: Systasy Bioscience GmbH. Publication: Protocol for identifying properties of ERBB receptor antagonists using the barcoded ERBBprofiler assay. Popovic L, Rossner MJ, Wehr MC. STAR Protoc. 2024 Apr 16;5(2):102987. doi: 10.1016/j.xpro.2024.102987. PubMed 38635397.
Backbone
  Vector backbone: pGL4
  Vector type: Mammalian Expression, Luciferase
Growth in bacteria
  Bacterial resistance: Ampicillin, 100 μg/mL
  Growth temperature: 37°C
  Growth strain: DH5alpha
  Copy number: High Copy
Gene/Insert
  Gene/Insert name: 6x clustered CRE element with barcode 0490
  Species: Synthetic
  Cloning method: Gateway Cloning
Terms and licenses: Academic/Nonprofit Terms; Industry Terms: Not Available to Industry
How to cite: pGL4_CRE-CMV-BC0490-luc2 was a gift from Michael Wehr (Addgene plasmid # 214641 ; http://n2t.net/addgene:214641 ; RRID:Addgene_214641)
