[The description below was written by a language model from this plasmid's Addgene catalogue record and pLannotate feature annotations shown in this document.]
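Description:
pGL4_CRE-CMV-BC0490-luc2 is a mammalian luciferase reporter plasmid built on the pGL4 backbone and designed as a cAMP/Ca2+ pathway sensor for barcoded, multiplexed assays. It is propagated in E. coli through a high-copy ColE1/pUC-type origin with ampicillin selection (AmpR). It also carries a hygromycin phosphotransferase gene driven by the SV40 enhancer/early promoter and closed by a synthetic poly(A) signal, which would permit selection of stably transfected mammalian cells.

The sensor cassette was assembled by multi-fragment Gateway cloning, as shown by the series of attB1, attB4, attB3 and attB2 sites separating its modules. Between attB1 and attB4 lies the synthetic insert of six clustered cAMP response elements (CRE). The short "CMV promoter" fragment hits annotated in this segment probably reflect CRE-like motifs shared with the CMV enhancer. Next comes a minimal CMV promoter, which provides low basal transcription that depends on the upstream response elements. The attB3–attB2 segment holds facing T3 and T7 phage promoter sequences, which presumably flank the unannotated barcode 0490. This places the barcode in the transcribed region ahead of the reporter, so pathway activity can be read from barcode RNA as well as from light output.

Downstream is the synthetic firefly luc2 coding sequence fused to hCL1 and hPEST degradation sequences. These shorten the protein's half-life and make the signal follow transcriptional changes more closely. An SV40 poly(A) signal terminates the transcript. A synthetic poly(A) signal and an RNA polymerase II pause site upstream of the cassette limit read-through from the backbone. The associated publication describes a barcoded profiling assay for characterising ERBB receptor antagonists.
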