Features (pLannotate 1.2.2; 23 found; start..end, strand, type, name):
     47..71      +  protein_bind   attB1: mutant version of attB; recombination site for the Gateway® BP reaction BP Clonase™
    171..193     +  promoter       CMV promoter (fragment): human cytomegalovirus (CMV) immediate early promoter
    279..301     +  promoter       CMV promoter (fragment): human cytomegalovirus (CMV) immediate early promoter
    334..354     -  protein_bind   attB4: mutant version of attB; core recombination site for the Gateway® BP reaction BP Clonase™
    370..407     +  promoter       minimal CMV promoter: human cytomegalovirus (CMV) immediate early promoter
    490..510     +  protein_bind   attB3: mutant version of attB; core recombination site for the Gateway® BP reaction BP Clonase™
    537..555     +  promoter       T3 promoter: promoter for bacteriophage T3 RNA polymerase
    619..637     -  promoter       T7 promoter: promoter for bacteriophage T7 RNA polymerase
    664..684     -  protein_bind   attB2: mutant version of attB; core recombination site for the Gateway® BP reaction BP Clonase™
    749..2401    +  CDS            luciferase: firefly luciferase synthetic luc2 version of the luciferase gene
   2405..2452    +  CDS            hCL1: non-ORF yeast peptide conferring ubiquitin-dependent degradation human codon-optimized
   2459..2575    +  CDS            hPEST: PEST degradation sequence from mouse ornithine decarboxylase human codon-optimized
   2624..2745    -  polyA_signal   SV40 poly(A) signal: SV40 polyadenylation signal
   2771..2902    -  CDS            LT_SV40 (fragment): Experimental evidence at protein level: Swiss-Prot protein existence level 1. Isoform 17kT antigen targets host RBL2 for degradation and promotes cell proliferation. Transactivates host cyclin A promoter through its J domain. From Simian virus 40 (SV40).
   2939..3296    +  promoter       SV40 promoter: SV40 enhancer and early promoter
   3327..4364    +  CDS            HygR: hygromycin B phosphotransferase confers resistance to hygromycin
   4388..4436    +  polyA_signal   poly(A) signal: synthetic polyadenylation signal
   4452..4583    +  CDS            TcR (fragment): tetracycline efflux protein; tet; confers resistance to tetracycline
   4763..5351    -  rep_origin     ori: high-copy-number ColE1/pMB1/pBR322/pUC origin of replication
   5551..6411    -  CDS            AmpR: β-lactamase confers resistance to ampicillin, carbenicillin, and related antibiotics
   6412..6453    -  promoter       AmpR promoter (fragment): bla
   6516..6564    +  polyA_signal   poly(A) signal: synthetic polyadenylation signal
   6578..6669    +  misc_feature   pause site: RNA polymerase II transcriptional pause signal from the human α2 globin gene
>Addgene plasmid #214641 | pGL4_CRE-CMV-BC0490-luc2 | addgene full sequence | sequence record 423234 | Addgene NGS Result
GGCCTAACTGGCCGGTACCTGAGCTCGCTAGCCTCGAGGATATCAAACAAGTTTGTACAAAAAAGCAGGC
TCCCTAACTGGCCGGTACCGAGCTCTTACGCGTGCTAGCGCACCAGACAGTGACGTCAGCTGCCAGATCC
CATGGCCGTCATACTGTGACGTCTTTCAGACACCCCATTGACGTCAATGGGAGAACAGATCTGCCGCCCC
GACTAGCGCACCAGACAGTGACGTCAGCTGCCAGATCCCATGGCCGTCATACTGTGACGTCTTTCAGACA
CCCCATTGACGTCAATGGGAGAACAGATCTGCCGCCCCGACTAGCGGGGGGCTCAACTTTTCTATACAAA
GTTGCGGTACCCGGGTCGAGTAGGCGTGTACGGTGGGAGGCCTATATAAGCAGAGCTCGTTTAGTGAACC
GTCAGATCGCCTGGAGACGCCATCCACGCTGTTTTGACCTCCATAGAAGACACCGGGACCGATCCAGCCC
AACTTTGTATAATAAAGTTGAGCTAGTTGCTAAGTCTGCCGAGTAGAATTAACCCTCACTAAAGGGTAGG
TGACACTATTTACACATTTACACATTCTATCTGGCTGTTCTATACTCAAACTTTTCTACCTATAGTGAGT
CGTATTAGTAGACGCGAGTCAATGCATGTACGACAGCTTTCTTGTACAAAGTGGTTCGATATCAAGATCT
GGCCTCGGCGGCCAAGCTTGGCAATCCGGTACTGTTGGTAAAGCCACCATGGAAGATGCCAAAAACATTA
AGAAGGGCCCAGCGCCATTCTACCCACTCGAAGACGGGACCGCCGGCGAGCAGCTGCACAAAGCCATGAA
GCGCTACGCCCTGGTGCCCGGCACCATCGCCTTTACCGACGCACATATCGAGGTGGACATTACCTACGCC
GAGTACTTCGAGATGAGCGTTCGGCTGGCAGAAGCTATGAAGCGCTATGGGCTGAATACAAACCATCGGA
TCGTGGTGTGCAGCGAGAATAGCTTGCAGTTCTTCATGCCCGTGTTGGGTGCCCTGTTCATCGGTGTGGC
TGTGGCCCCAGCTAACGACATCTACAACGAGCGCGAGCTGCTGAACAGCATGGGCATCAGCCAGCCCACC
GTCGTATTCGTGAGCAAGAAAGGGCTGCAAAAGATCCTCAACGTGCAAAAGAAGCTACCGATCATACAAA
AGATCATCATCATGGATAGCAAGACCGACTACCAGGGCTTCCAAAGCATGTACACCTTCGTGACTTCCCA
TTTGCCACCCGGCTTCAACGAGTACGACTTCGTGCCCGAGAGCTTCGACCGGGACAAAACCATCGCCCTG
ATCATGAACAGTAGTGGCAGTACCGGATTGCCCAAGGGCGTAGCCCTACCGCACCGCACCGCTTGTGTCC
GATTCAGTCATGCCCGCGACCCCATCTTCGGCAACCAGATCATCCCCGACACCGCTATCCTCAGCGTGGT
GCCATTTCACCACGGCTTCGGCATGTTCACCACGCTGGGCTACTTGATCTGCGGCTTTCGGGTCGTGCTC
ATGTACCGCTTCGAGGAGGAGCTATTCTTGCGCAGCTTGCAAGACTATAAGATTCAATCTGCCCTGCTGG
TGCCCACACTATTTAGCTTCTTCGCTAAGAGCACTCTCATCGACAAGTACGACCTAAGCAACTTGCACGA
GATCGCCAGCGGCGGGGCGCCGCTCAGCAAGGAGGTAGGTGAGGCCGTGGCCAAACGCTTCCACCTACCA
GGCATCCGCCAGGGCTACGGCCTGACAGAAACAACCAGCGCCATTCTGATCACCCCCGAAGGGGACGACA
AGCCTGGCGCAGTAGGCAAGGTGGTGCCCTTCTTCGAGGCTAAGGTGGTGGACTTGGACACCGGTAAGAC
ACTGGGTGTGAACCAGCGCGGCGAGCTGTGCGTCCGTGGCCCCATGATCATGAGCGGCTACGTTAACAAC
CCCGAGGCTACAAACGCTCTCATCGACAAGGACGGCTGGCTGCACAGCGGCGACATCGCCTACTGGGACG
AGGACGAGCACTTCTTCATCGTGGACCGGCTGAAGAGCCTGATCAAATACAAGGGCTACCAGGTAGCCCC
AGCCGAACTGGAGAGCATCCTGCTGCAACACCCCAACATCTTCGACGCCGGGGTCGCCGGCCTGCCCGAC
GACGATGCCGGCGAGCTGCCCGCCGCAGTCGTCGTGCTGGAACACGGTAAAACCATGACCGAGAAGGAGA
TCGTGGACTATGTGGCCAGCCAGGTTACAACCGCCAAGAAGCTGCGCGGTGGTGTTGTGTTCGTGGACGA
GGTGCCTAAAGGACTGACCGGCAAGTTGGACGCCCGCAAGATCCGCGAGATTCTCATTAAGGCCAAGAAG
GGCGGCAAGATCGCCGTGTAATCTGCTTGCAAGAACTGGTTCAGTAGCTTAAGCCACTTTGTGATCCACC
TTAACAGCCACGGCTTCCCTCCCGAGGTGGAGGAGCAGGCCGCCGGCACCCTGCCCATGAGCTGCGCCCA
GGAGAGCGGCATGGATAGACACCCTGCTGCTTGCGCCAGCGCCAGGATCAACGTCTAACTGCAGTCTAGA
GTCGGGGCGGCCGGCCGCTTCGAGCAGACATGATAAGATACATTGATGAGTTTGGACAAACCACAACTAG
AATGCAGTGAAAAAAATGCTTTATTTGTGAAATTTGTGATGCTATTGCTTTATTTGTAACCATTATAAGC
TGCAATAAACAAGTTAACAACAACAATTGCATTCATTTTATGTTTCAGGTTCAGGGGGAGGTGTGGGAGG
TTTTTTAAAGCAAGTAAAACCTCTACAAATGTGGTAAAATCGATAAGGATCCGTTTGCGTATTGGGCGCT
CTTCCGCTGATCTGCGCAGCACCATGGCCTGAAATAACCTCTGAAAGAGGAACTTGGTTAGCTACCTTCT
GAGGCGGAAAGAACCAGCTGTGGAATGTGTGTCAGTTAGGGTGTGGAAAGTCCCCAGGCTCCCCAGCAGG
CAGAAGTATGCAAAGCATGCATCTCAATTAGTCAGCAACCAGGTGTGGAAAGTCCCCAGGCTCCCCAGCA
GGCAGAAGTATGCAAAGCATGCATCTCAATTAGTCAGCAACCATAGTCCCGCCCCTAACTCCGCCCATCC
CGCCCCTAACTCCGCCCAGTTCCGCCCATTCTCCGCCCCATGGCTGACTAATTTTTTTTATTTATGCAGA
GGCCGAGGCCGCCTCTGCCTCTGAGCTATTCCAGAAGTAGTGAGGAGGCTTTTTTGGAGGCCTAGGCTTT
TGCAAAAAGCTCGATTCTTCTGACACTAGCGCCACCATGAAGAAGCCCGAACTCACCGCTACCAGCGTTG
AAAAATTTCTCATCGAGAAGTTCGACAGTGTGAGCGACCTGATGCAGTTGTCGGAGGGCGAAGAGAGCCG
AGCCTTCAGCTTCGATGTCGGCGGACGCGGCTATGTACTGCGGGTGAATAGCTGCGCTGATGGCTTCTAC
AAAGACCGCTACGTGTACCGCCACTTCGCCAGCGCTGCACTACCCATCCCCGAAGTGTTGGACATCGGCG
AGTTCAGCGAGAGCCTGACATACTGCATCAGTAGACGCGCCCAAGGCGTTACTCTCCAAGACCTCCCCGA
AACAGAGCTGCCTGCTGTGTTACAGCCTGTCGCCGAAGCTATGGATGCTATTGCCGCCGCCGACCTCAGT
CAAACCAGCGGCTTCGGCCCATTCGGGCCCCAAGGCATCGGCCAGTACACAACCTGGCGGGATTTCATTT
GCGCCATTGCTGATCCCCATGTCTACCACTGGCAGACCGTGATGGACGACACCGTGTCCGCCAGCGTAGC
TCAAGCCCTGGACGAACTGATGCTGTGGGCCGAAGACTGTCCCGAGGTGCGCCACCTCGTCCATGCCGAC
TTCGGCAGCAACAACGTCCTGACCGACAACGGCCGCATCACCGCCGTAATCGACTGGTCCGAAGCTATGT
TCGGGGACAGTCAGTACGAGGTGGCCAACATCTTCTTCTGGCGGCCCTGGCTGGCTTGCATGGAGCAGCA
GACTCGCTACTTCGAGCGCCGGCATCCCGAGCTGGCCGGCAGCCCTCGTCTGCGAGCCTACATGCTGCGC
ATCGGCCTGGATCAGCTCTACCAGAGCCTCGTGGACGGCAACTTCGACGATGCTGCCTGGGCTCAAGGCC
GCTGCGATGCCATCGTCCGCAGCGGGGCCGGCACCGTCGGTCGCACACAAATCGCTCGCCGGAGCGCAGC
CGTATGGACCGACGGCTGCGTCGAGGTGCTGGCCGACAGCGGCAACCGCCGGCCCAGTACACGACCGCGC
GCTAAGGAGGTAGGTCGAGTTTAAACTCTAGAACCGGTCATGGCCGCAATAAAATATCTTTATTTTCATT
ACATCTGTGTGTTGGTTTTTTGTGTGTTCGAACTAGATGCTGTCGACCGATGCCCTTGAGAGCCTTCAAC
CCAGTCAGCTCCTTCCGGTGGGCGCGGGGCATGACTATCGTCGCCGCACTTATGACTGTCTTCTTTATCA
TGCAACTCGTAGGACAGGTGCCGGCAGCGCTCTTCCGCTTCCTCGCTCACTGACTCGCTGCGCTCGGTCG
TTCGGCTGCGGCGAGCGGTATCAGCTCACTCAAAGGCGGTAATACGGTTATCCACAGAATCAGGGGATAA
CGCAGGAAAGAACATGTGAGCAAAAGGCCAGCAAAAGGCCAGGAACCGTAAAAAGGCCGCGTTGCTGGCG
TTTTTCCATAGGCTCCGCCCCCCTGACGAGCATCACAAAAATCGACGCTCAAGTCAGAGGTGGCGAAACC
CGACAGGACTATAAAGATACCAGGCGTTTCCCCCTGGAAGCTCCCTCGTGCGCTCTCCTGTTCCGACCCT
GCCGCTTACCGGATACCTGTCCGCCTTTCTCCCTTCGGGAAGCGTGGCGCTTTCTCATAGCTCACGCTGT
AGGTATCTCAGTTCGGTGTAGGTCGTTCGCTCCAAGCTGGGCTGTGTGCACGAACCCCCCGTTCAGCCCG
ACCGCTGCGCCTTATCCGGTAACTATCGTCTTGAGTCCAACCCGGTAAGACACGACTTATCGCCACTGGC
AGCAGCCACTGGTAACAGGATTAGCAGAGCGAGGTATGTAGGCGGTGCTACAGAGTTCTTGAAGTGGTGG
CCTAACTACGGCTACACTAGAAGAACAGTATTTGGTATCTGCGCTCTGCTGAAGCCAGTTACCTTCGGAA
AAAGAGTTGGTAGCTCTTGATCCGGCAAACAAACCACCGCTGGTAGCGGTGGTTTTTTTGTTTGCAAGCA
GCAGATTACGCGCAGAAAAAAAGGATCTCAAGAAGATCCTTTGATCTTTTCTACGGGGTCTGACGCTCAG
TGGAACGAAAACTCACGTTAAGGGATTTTGGTCATGAGATTATCAAAAAGGATCTTCACCTAGATCCTTT
TAAATTAAAAATGAAGTTTTAAATCAATCTAAAGTATATATGAGTAAACTTGGTCTGACAGCGGCCGCAA
ATGCTAAACCACTGCAGTGGTTACCAGTGCTTGATCAGTGAGGCACCGATCTCAGCGATCTGCCTATTTC
GTTCGTCCATAGTGGCCTGACTCCCCGTCGTGTAGATCACTACGATTCGTGAGGGCTTACCATCAGGCCC
CAGCGCAGCAATGATGCCGCGAGAGCCGCGTTCACCGGCCCCCGATTTGTCAGCAATGAACCAGCCAGCA
GGGAGGGCCGAGCGAAGAAGTGGTCCTGCTACTTTGTCCGCCTCCATCCAGTCTATGAGCTGCTGTCGTG
ATGCTAGAGTAAGAAGTTCGCCAGTGAGTAGTTTCCGAAGAGTTGTGGCCATTGCTACTGGCATCGTGGT
ATCACGCTCGTCGTTCGGTATGGCTTCGTTCAACTCTGGTTCCCAGCGGTCAAGCCGGGTCACATGATCA
CCCATATTATGAAGAAATGCAGTCAGCTCCTTAGGGCCTCCGATCGTTGTCAGAAGTAAGTTGGCCGCGG
TGTTGTCGCTCATGGTAATGGCAGCACTACACAATTCTCTTACCGTCATGCCATCCGTAAGATGCTTTTC
CGTGACCGGCGAGTACTCAACCAAGTCGTTTTGTGAGTAGTGTATACGGCGACCAAGCTGCTCTTGCCCG
GCGTCTATACGGGACAACACCGCGCCACATAGCAGTACTTTGAAAGTGCTCATCATCGGGAATCGTTCTT
CGGGGCGGAAAGACTCAAGGATCTTGCCGCTATTGAGATCCAGTTCGATATAGCCCACTCTTGCACCCAG
TTGATCTTCAGCATCTTTTACTTTCACCAGCGTTTCGGGGTGTGCAAAAACAGGCAAGCAAAATGCCGCA
AAGAAGGGAATGAGTGCGACACGAAAATGTTGGATGCTCATACTCGTCCTTTTTCAATATTATTGAAGCA
TTTATCAGGGTTACTAGTACGTCTCTCAAGGATAAGTAAGTAATATTAAGGTACGGGAGGTATTGGACAG
GCCGCAATAAAATATCTTTATTTTCATTACATCTGTGTGTTGGTTTTTTGTGTGAATCGATAGTACTAAC
ATACGCTCTCCATCAAAACAAAACGAAACAAAACAAACTAGCAAAATAGGCTGTCCCCAGTGCAAGTGCA
GGTGCCAGAACATTTCTCT
